Addgene plasmid #50614: pNS6
Purpose: NS module plasmid for Cermak, et al., 2011 TALEN kit
Depositing lab: Daniel Voytas. Depositing organization: University of Minnesota.
Backbone
  Vector backbone: pTC14
  Backbone manufacturer: n/a
  Backbone size w/o insert (bp): 3007
  Total vector size (bp): 3112
  Vector type: Unspecified
Growth in bacteria
  Bacterial resistance: Tetracycline, 10 μg/mL
  Growth temperature: 37°C
  Growth strain: DH5alpha
  Growth instructions: 10mg/L Tet
  Copy number: High Copy
Gene/Insert
  Gene/Insert name: NS6
  Species: Xanthamonas
  Insert size (bp): 105
  Cloning method: Restriction Enzyme; 5′ cloning site XbaI (not destroyed); 3′ cloning site XhoI (not destroyed)
  Sequencing primers: 5′ caagcctgattgggagaaaa
Terms and licenses: Academic/Nonprofit Terms; Industry Terms: Not Available to Industry
Depositor comments: Note: Restriction digests show that this pNS series of plasmids is actually about 2.5kb, not 3.1kb as the sequence-based map below suggests. All important features are present in the plasmid and the construct should function as reported despite this size discrepancy.
How to cite: pNS6 was a gift from Daniel Voytas (Addgene plasmid # 50614 ; http://n2t.net/addgene:50614 ; RRID:Addgene_50614)
