[The description below was written by a language model from this plasmid's Addgene catalogue record and pLannotate feature annotations shown in this document.]
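Description:
pNS6 is a small bacterial module plasmid from a Golden Gate TALEN assembly kit. It is built on the pTC14 backbone and carries a single TAL effector repeat. The 105 bp insert, NS6, derives from Xanthomonas and sits between XbaI and XhoI sites, both of which were preserved during cloning. By the kit's naming convention, "NS" presumably denotes the repeat-variable diresidue that sets the repeat's base preference, and "6" the position the module takes in an ordered array. The record itself does not spell out either meaning. The feature table does not annotate the insert, so its exact location relative to the backbone elements cannot be read from the annotation.

The plasmid replicates in E. coli from a high-copy ColE1/pUC-type origin and is selected with tetracycline, through a tetracycline efflux gene driven by its native tet promoter. The other annotated elements are short remnants of earlier vector construction: fragments of lacI, of an RSF origin and of a kanamycin resistance gene, plus a T7 promoter and the rrnB T1 and T2 terminators. None of these appears to form an expression cassette, which fits a plasmid that serves as a source of a DNA part rather than an expression vector.

In use, repeat modules of this kind are combined with others in a defined order to build custom TAL effector DNA-binding arrays, for TALENs or related designer proteins. The depositor notes that restriction digests put the pNS series at about 2.5 kb rather than the 3.1 kb of the sequence-based map. All important features are reported to be present, and the plasmid is expected to function as described.
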