Features (pLannotate 1.2.2; 10 found; start..end, strand, type, name):
      1..54      -  CDS            lacI (fragment): lac repressor; lacI; The lac repressor binds to the lac operator to inhibit transcription in E. coli. This inhibition can be relieved by adding lactose or isopropyl-β-D-thiogalactopyranoside (IPTG).
     56..180     -  rep_origin     RSF ori (fragment): Plasmids containing the RSF 1030 origin of replication can be propagated in E. coli cells that contain additional plasmids with compatible origins.
    196..224     +  promoter       tet promoter: E. coli promoter for tetracycline efflux protein gene
    272..1462    +  CDS            TcR: tetracycline efflux protein; tet; confers resistance to tetracycline
   1560..1634    +  CDS            KanR (fragment): aminoglycoside phosphotransferase; aphA-3; confers resistance to kanamycin
   1637..1655    -  promoter       T7 promoter: promoter for bacteriophage T7 RNA polymerase
   1961..2549    +  rep_origin     ori: high-copy-number ColE1/pMB1/pBR322/pUC origin of replication
   2732..2824    +  CDS            lacI (fragment): lac repressor; lacI; The lac repressor binds to the lac operator to inhibit transcription in E. coli. This inhibition can be relieved by adding lactose or isopropyl-β-D-thiogalactopyranoside (IPTG).
   2879..2906    -  terminator     rrnB T2 terminator: transcription terminator T2 from the E. coli rrnB gene
   3038..3081    +  terminator     rrnB T1 terminator: Escherichia coli rrnB; transcription terminator T1 from the E. coli rrnB gene
>Addgene plasmid #50614 | pNS6 | depositor full sequence | sequence record 75695 | pNS6 sequence 3112 bps
CTGCATTAATGAATCGGCCAACGCGCGGGGAGAGGCGGTTTGCGTATTGGGCGCTCTTCCGCTTCCTCGC
TCACTGACTCGCTGCGCTCGGTCGTTCGGCTGCGGCGAGCGGTATCAGCTCACTCAAAGGCGGTAATACG
GTTATCCACAGAATCAGGGGATAACGCAGGAAAGAACATGAATTAATTCTCATGTTTGACAGCTTATCAT
CGATTAGCTTTAATGCGGTAGTTTATCACAGTTAAATTGCTAACGCAGTCAGGCACCGTGTATGAAATCT
AACAATGCGCTCATCGTCATCCTCGGCACCGTCACCCTGGATGCTGTAGGCATAGGCTTGGTTATGCCGG
TACTGCCGGGCCTCTTGCGGGATATCGTCCATTCCGACAGCATCGCCAGTCACTATGGCGTGCTGCTAGC
GCTATATGCGTTGATGCAATTTCTATGCGCACCCGTTCTCGGAGCACTGTCCGACCGCTTTGGCCGCCGC
CCAGTCCTGCTCGCTTCGCTACTTGGAGCCACTATCGACTACGCGATCATGGCGACCACACCCGTCCTGT
GGATTCTCTACGCCGGACGCATCGTGGCCGGCATCACCGGCGCCACAGGTGCGGTTGCTGGCGCCTATAT
CGCCGACATCACCGATGGGGAAGATCGGGCTCGCCACTTCGGGCTCATGAGCGCTTGTTTCGGCGTGGGT
ATGGTGGCAGGCCCCGTGGCCGGGGGACTGTTGGGCGCCATCTCCTTACATGCACCATTCCTTGCGGCGG
CGGTGCTCAACGGCCTCAACCTACTACTGGGCTGCTTCCTAATGCAGGAGTCGCATAAGGGAGAGCGCCG
ACCCATGCCCTTGAGAGCCTTCAACCCAGTCAGCTCCTTCCGGTGGGCGCGGGGCATGACTATCGTCGCC
GCACTTATGACTGTCTTCTTTATCATGCAACTCGTAGGACAGGTGCCGGCAGCGCTCTGGGTCATTTTCG
GCGAGGACCGCTTTCGCTGGAGCGCGACGATGATCGGCCTGTCGCTTGCGGTATTCGGAATCTTGCACGC
CCTCGCTCAAGCCTTCGTCACTGGTCCCGCCACCAAACGTTTCGGCGAGAAGCAGGCCATTATCGCCGGC
ATGGCGGCCGACGCGCTGGGCTACGTCTTGCTGGCGTTCGCGACGCGAGGCTGGATGGCCTTCCCCATTA
TGATTCTTCTCGCTTCCGGCGGCATCGGGATGCCCGCGTTGCAGGCCATGCTGTCCAGGCAGGTAGATGA
CGACCATCAGGGACAGCTTCAAGGATCGCTCGCGGCTCTTACCAGCCTAACTTCGATCATTGGACCGCTG
ATCGTCACGGCGATTTATGCCGCCTCGGCGAGCACATGGAACGGGTTGGCATGGATTGTAGGCGCCGCCC
TATACCTTGTCTGCCTCCCCGCGTTGCGTCGCGGTGCATGGAGCCGGGCCACCTCGACCTGAATGGAAGC
CGGCGGCACCTCGCTAACGGATTCACCACTCCAAGAATTGGAGCCAATCAATTCTTGCGGAGAACTGTGA
ATGCGCAAACCAACCCTTGATCGGGGAAGAACAGTATGTCGAGCTATTTTTTGACTTACTGGGGATCAAG
CCTGATTGGGAGAAAATAAAATATCCCCTATAGTGAGTCGTATTACATGGTCATAGCTGTTTCCTGGCAG
CTCTGGCCCGTGTCTCAAAATCTCTGATGTTACATTGCACAAGATAAAAATATATCATCATGCCTCCTCT
AGAGGTCTCGTGCAGCGGCTGTTGCCGGTGCTGTGCCAGGACCATGGCCTGACCCCGGACCAAGTGGTGG
CTATCGCCAGCAACAGCGGCGGCAAGCAAGCGCTCGAAACGGTGGAGACCCTCGAGCCACCCATGACCAA
AATCCCTTAACGTGAGTTACGCGTCGTTCCACTGAGCGTCAGACCCCGTAGAAAAGATCAAAGGATCTTC
TTGAGATCCTTTTTTTCTGCGCGTAATCTGCTGCTTGCAAACAAAAAAACCACCGCTACCAGCGGTGGTT
TGTTTGCCGGATCAAGAGCTACCAACTCTTTTTCCGAAGGTAACTGGCTTCAGCAGAGCGCAGATACCAA
ATACTGTTCTTCTAGTGTAGCCGTAGTTAGGCCACCACTTCAAGAACTCTGTAGCACCGCCTACATACCT
CGCTCTGCTAATCCTGTTACCAGTGGCTGCTGCCAGTGGCGATAAGTCGTGTCTTACCGGGTTGGACTCA
AGACGATAGTTACCGGATAAGGCGCAGCGGTCGGGCTGAACGGGGGGTTCGTGCACACAGCCCAGCTTGG
AGCGAACGACCTACACCGAACTGAGATACCTACAGCGTGAGCTATGAGAAAGCGCCACGCTTCCCGAAGG
GAGAAAGGCGGACAGGTATCCGGTAAGCGGCAGGGTCGGAACAGGAGAGCGCACGAGGGAGCTTCCAGGG
GGAAACGCCTGGTATCTTTATAGTCCTGTCGGGTTTCGCCACCTCTGACTTGAGCGTCGATTTTTGTGAT
GCTCGTCAGGGGGGCGGAGCCTATGGAAAAACGCCAGCAACGCGGCCTTTTTACGGTTCCTGGCCTTTTG
CTGGCCTTTTGCTCACATGTTCTTTCCTGCGTTATCCCCTGATTCTGTGGATAACCGTATTACCGCCTTT
GAGTGAGCTGATACCGCTCGCCGCAGCCGAACGACCGAGCGCAGCGAGTCAGTGAGCGAGGAAGCGGAAG
AGCGCCCAATACGCAAACCGCCTCTCCCCGCGCGTTGGCCGATTCATTAATGCAGCTGGCACGACAGGTT
TCCCGACTGGAAAGCGGGCAGTGAGCGCAACGCAATTAATACGCGTACCGCTAGCCAGGAAGAGTTTGTA
GAAACGCAAAAAGGCCATCCGTCAGGATGGCCTTCTGCTTAGTTTGATGCCTGGCAGTTTATGGCGGGCG
TCCTGCCCGCCACCCTCCGGGCCGTTGCTTCACAACGTTCAAATCCGCTCCCGGCGGATTTGTCCTACTC
AGGAGAGCGTTCACCGACAAACAACAGATAAAACGAAAGGCCCAGTCTTCCGACTGAGCCTTTCGTTTTA
TTTGATGCCTGGCAGTTCCCTACTCTCGCGTT
