>Addgene plasmid #50614 | pNS6 | addgene partial sequence | sequence record 78850 | pTC14_F2 5'-caagcctgattgggagaaaa-3'
GCTGTTTCCTGGCAGCTCTGGCCCGTGTCTCAAAATCTCTGATGTTACATTGCACAAGATAAAAATATAT
CATCATGCCTCCTCTAGAGGTCTCGTGCAGCGGCTGTTGCCGGTGCTGTGCCAGGACCATGGCCTGACCC
CGGACCAAGTGGTGGCTATCGCCAGCAACAGCGGCGGCAAGCAAGCGCTCGAAACGGTGGAGACCCTCGA
GCCACCCATGACCAAAATCCCTTAACGTGAGTTACGCGTCGTTCCACTGAGCGTCAGACCCCGTAGAAAA
GATCAAAGGATCTTCTTGAGATCCTTTTTTTCTGCGCGTAATCTGCTGCTTGCAAACAAAAAAACCACCG
CTACCAGCGGTGGTTTGTTTGCCGGATCAAGAGCTACCAACTCTTTTTCCGAAGGTAACTGGCTTCAGCA
GAGCGCAGATACCAAATACTGTTCTTCTAGTGTAGCCGTAGTTAGGCCACCACTTCAAGAACTCTGTAGC
ACCGCCTACATACCTCGCTCTGCTAATCCTGTTACCAGTGGCTGCTGCCAGTGGCGATAAGTCGTGTCTT
ACCGGGTTGGACTCAAGACGATAGTTACCGGATAAGGCGCAGCGGTCGGGCTGAACGGGGGGTTCGTGCA
CACAGCCCAGCTTGGAGCGAACGACCTACACCGAACTGAGATACCTACAGCGTGAGCTATGAGAAAGCGC
CACGCTTCCCGAAGGGAGAAAGGCGGACAGGTATCCGGTAAGCGGCAGGGTCGGAACAGGAGAGCGCACG
AGGGAGCTTCCAGGGGGAAACGCCTGGTATCTTTATAGTCCTGTCGGGTTTCGCCACCTCTGACTTGAGC
GTCGATTTTTGTGATGCTCGTCAGGGGGGCGGAGCCTATGGAAAAACGCCAGCAACGCGGCCTTTTTACG
GTTCCTGGCCTTTTGCTGGCCTTTTGCTC
