>Addgene plasmid #50614 | pNS6 | addgene partial sequence | sequence record 79646 | pBR322ori-F 5'-GGGAAACGCCTGGTATCTTT-3'
CACCTCTGACTTGAGCGTCGATTTTTGTGATGCTCGTCAGGGGGGCGGAGCCTATGGAAAAACGCCAGCA
ACGCGGCCTTTTTACGGTTCCTGGCCTTTTGCTGGCCTTTTGCTCACATGTTCTTTCCTGCGTTATCCCC
TGATTCTGTGGATAACGCAGGAAAGAACATGAATTAATTCTCATGTTTGACAGCTTATCATCGATTAGCT
TTAATGCGGTAGTTTATCACAGTTAAATTGCTAACGCAGTCAGGCACCGTGTATGAAATCTAACAATGCG
CTCATCGTCATCCTCGGCACCGTCACCCTGGATGCTGTAGGCATAGGCTTGGTTATGCCGGTACTGCCGG
GCCTCTTGCGGGATATCGTCCATTCCGACAGCATCGCCAGTCACTATGGCGTGCTGCTAGCGCTATATGC
GTTGATGCAATTTCTATGCGCACCCGTTCTCGGAGCACTGTCCGACCGCTTTGGCCGCCGCCCAGTCCTG
CTCGCTTCGCTACTTGGAGCCACTATCGACTACGCGATCATGGCGACCACACCCGTCCTGTGGATTCTCT
ACGCCGGACGCATCGTGGCCGGCATCACCGGCGCCACAGGTGCGGTTGCTGGCGCCTATATCGCCGACAT
CACCGATGGGGAAGATCGGGCTCGCCACTTCGGGCTCATGAGCGCTTGTTTCGGCGTGGGTATGGTGGCA
GGCCCCGTGGCCGGGGGACTGTTGGGCGCCATCTCCTTACATGCACCATTCCTTGCGGCGGCGGTGCTCA
ACGGCCTCAACCTACTACTGGGCTGCTTCCTAATGCAGGAGTCGCATAAGGGAGAGCGCCGACCCATGCC
CTTGAGAGCCTTCAACCCAGTCAGCTCCTTCCGGTGGGCGCGGGGCATGACTATCGTCGCCGCACTTATG
ACTGTCTTCTTTATCATGCAACTCGTAGGACAGGTGCCGGCAGCGCTCTGGGTCATTTTCGGCGAGGACC
GCTTTCGCTGGAGCGCGACGATGATCGGCCTGTCGCTTGCGGTATTCGGAATCTTGCACGCC
